>Addgene plasmid #127294 | 6NIM | addgene full sequence | sequence record 247944 | Addgene NGS Result
TAATACGACTCACTATAGGGGAATTGTGAGCGGATAACAATTCCCCTCTAGAAATAATTTTGTTTAACTT
TAAGAAGGAGATATACCATGCATCATCATCATCATCACAGCAGCGGCAGAGAAAACTTGTATTTCCAGGG
CATGGGGAAGCGTGGGCGTGAGGGGACTTTGGACAAGGCGCGCTGCCTTGCTTTTGTGCATCAGCTTTGG
GATAAGGACAAGCTCAAGATGTTTCACCACCCAATCAGCGCTGCGGAGCTGCCGGACTACCACAAGGTCA
TAAATTATCCTGTTGACCTGTCGACAATTCGTCAGGGCATTGAGTCCGGAAAGTACGACAGCGATGCGGA
TGTGCAGAACGCCGTTGCGCAGATGATTGCCAACGCACTGGAGTACAACGCAAAGGGGACTGAGTGGCAC
CAACAGGCGCTGTCGTTCCGAAGCATTTACTTGGACGTTGCAAGGCAATGCGGGCTGAGTGTTGACGACG
ACGCGGCGTACTGATGACGAAGCTTGCGGCCGCACTCGAGGATCCGGCTGCTAACAAAGCCCGAAAGGAA
GCTGAGTTGGCTGCTGCCACCGCTGAGCAATAACTAGCATAACCCCTTGGGGCCTCTAAACGGGTCTTGA
GGGGTTTTTTGCTGAAAGGAGGAACTATATCCGGATATCCCGCAAGAGGCCCGGCAGTACCGGCATAACC
AAGCCTATGCCTACAGCATCCAGGGTGACGGTGCCGAGGATGACGATGAGCGCATTGTTAGATTTCATAC
ACGGTGCCTGACTGCGTTAGCAATTTAACTGTGATAAACTACCGCATTAAAGCTTATCGATGATAAGCTG
TCAAACATGAGAATTCTTGAAGACGAAAGGGCCTCGTGATACGCCTATTTTTATAGGTTAATGTCATGAT
AATAATGGTTTCTTAGACGTCAGGTGGCACTTTTCGGGGAAATGTGCGCGGAACCCCTATTTGTTTATTT
TTCTAAATACATTCAAATATGTATCCGCTCATGAGACAATAACCCTGATAAATGCTTCAATAATATTGAA
AAAGGAAGAGTATGAGTATTCAACATTTCCGTGTCGCCCTTATTCCCTTTTTTGCGGCATTTTGCCTTCC
TGTTTTTGCTCACCCAGAAACGCTGGTGAAAGTAAAAGATGCTGAAGATCAGTTGGGTGCACGAGTGGGT
TACATCGAACTGGATCTCAACAGCGGTAAGATCCTTGAGAGTTTTCGCCCCGAAGAACGTTTTCCAATGA
TGAGCACTTTTAAAGTTCTGCTATGTGGCGCGGTATTATCCCGTGTTGACGCCGGGCAAGAGCAACTCGG
TCGCCGCATACACTATTCTCAGAATGACTTGGTTGAGTACTCACCAGTCACAGAAAAGCATCTTACGGAT
GGCATGACAGTAAGAGAATTATGCAGTGCTGCCATAACCATGAGTGATAACACTGCGGCCAACTTACTTC
TGACAACGATCGGAGGACCGAAGGAGCTAACCGCTTTTTTGCACAACATGGGGGATCATGTAACTCGCCT
TGATCGTTGGGAACCGGAGCTGAATGAAGCCATACCAAACGACGAGCGTGACACCACGATGCCTGCAGCA
ATGGCAACAACGTTGCGCAAACTATTAACTGGCGAACTACTTACTCTAGCTTCCCGGCAACAATTAATAG
ACTGGATGGAGGCGGATAAAGTTGCAGGACCACTTCTGCGCTCGGCCCTTCCGGCTGGCTGGTTTATTGC
TGATAAATCTGGAGCCGGTGAGCGTGGGTCTCGCGGTATCATTGCAGCACTGGGGCCAGATGGTAAGCCC
TCCCGTATCGTAGTTATCTACACGACGGGGAGTCAGGCAACTATGGATGAACGAAATAGACAGATCGCTG
AGATAGGTGCCTCACTGATTAAGCATTGGTAACTGTCAGACCAAGTTTACTCATATATACTTTAGATTGA
TTTAAAACTTCATTTTTAATTTAAAAGGATCTAGGTGAAGATCCTTTTTGATAATCTCATGACCAAAATC
CCTTAACGTGAGTTTTCGTTCCACTGAGCGTCAGACCCCGTAGAAAAGATCAAAGGATCTTCTTGAGATC
CTTTTTTTCTGCGCGTAATCTGCTGCTTGCAAACAAAAAAACCACCGCTACCAGCGGTGGTTTGTTTGCC
GGATCAAGAGCTACCAACTCTTTTTCCGAAGGTAACTGGCTTCAGCAGAGCGCAGATACCAAATACTGTC
CTTCTAGTGTAGCCGTAGTTAGGCCACCACTTCAAGAACTCTGTAGCACCGCCTACATACCTCGCTCTGC
TAATCCTGTTACCAGTGGCTGCTGCCAGTGGCGATAAGTCGTGTCTTACCGGGTTGGACTCAAGACGATA
GTTACCGGATAAGGCGCAGCGGTCGGGCTGAACGGGGGGTTCGTGCACACAGCCCAGCTTGGAGCGAACG
ACCTACACCGAACTGAGATACCTACAGCGTGAGCTATGAGAAAGCGCCACGCTTCCCGAAGGGAGAAAGG
CGGACAGGTATCCGGTAAGCGGCAGGGTCGGAACAGGAGAGCGCACGAGGGAGCTTCCAGGGGGAAACGC
CTGGTATCTTTATAGTCCTGTCGGGTTTCGCCACCTCTGACTTGAGCGTCGATTTTTGTGATGCTCGTCA
GGGGGGCGGAGCCTATGGAAAAACGCCAGCAACGCGGCCTTTTTACGGTTCCTGGCCTTTTGCTGGCCTT
TTGCTCACATGTTCTTTCCTGCGTTATCCCCTGATTCTGTGGATAACCGTATTACCGCCTTTGAGTGAGC
TGATACCGCTCGCCGCAGCCGAACGACCGAGCGCAGCGAGTCAGTGAGCGAGGAAGCGGAAGAGCGCCTG
ATGCGGTATTTTCTCCTTACGCATCTGTGCGGTATTTCACACCGCAATGGTGCACTCTCAGTACAATCTG
CTCTGATGCCGCATAGTTAAGCCAGTATACACTCCGCTATCGCTACGTGACTGGGTCATGGCTGCGCCCC
GACACCCGCCAACACCCGCTGACGCGCCCTGACGGGCTTGTCTGCTCCCGGCATCCGCTTACAGACAAGC
TGTGACCGTCTCCGGGAGCTGCATGTGTCAGAGGTTTTCACCGTCATCACCGAAACGCGCGAGGCAGCTG
CGGTAAAGCTCATCAGCGTGGTCGTGAAGCGATTCACAGATGTCTGCCTGTTCATCCGCGTCCAGCTCGT
TGAGTTTCTCCAGAAGCGTTAATGTCTGGCTTCTGATAAAGCGGGCCATGTTAAGGGCGGTTTTTTCCTG
TTTGGTCACTGATGCCTCCGTGTAAGGGGGATTTCTGTTCATGGGGGTAATGATACCGATGAAACGAGAG
AGGATGCTCACGATACGGGTTACTGATGATGAACATGCCCGGTTACTGGAACGTTGTGAGGGTAAACAAC
TGGCGGTATGGATGCGGCGGGACCAGAGAAAAATCACTCAGGGTCAATGCCAGCGCTTCGTTAATACAGA
TGTAGGTGTTCCACAGGGTAGCCAGCAGCATCCTGCGATGCAGATCCGGAACATAATGGTGCAGGGCGCT
GACTTCCGCGTTTCCAGACTTTACGAAACACGGAAACCGAAGACCATTCATGTTGTTGCTCAGGTCGCAG
ACGTTTTGCAGCAGCAGTCGCTTCACGTTCGCTCGCGTATCGGTGATTCATTCTGCTAACCAGTAAGGCA
ACCCCGCCAGCCTAGCCGGGTCCTCAACGACAGGAGCACGATCATGCGCACCCGTGGCCAGGACCCAACG
CTGCCCGAGATGCGCCGCGTGCGGCTGCTGGAGATGGCGGACGCGATGGATATGTTCTGCCAAGGGTTGG
TTTGCGCATTCACAGTTCTCCGCAAGAATTGATTGGCTCCAATTCTTGGAGTGGTGAATCCGTTAGCGAG
GTGCCGCCGGCTTCCATTCAGGTCGAGGTGGCCCGGCTCCATGCACCGCGACGCAACGCGGGGAGGCAGA
CAAGGTATAGGGCGGCGCCTACAATCCATGCCAACCCGTTCCATGTGCTCGCCGAGGCGGCATAAATCGC
CGTGACGATCAGCGGTCCAATGATCGAAGTTAGGCTGGTAAGAGCCGCGAGCGATCCTTGAAGCTGTCCC
TGATGGTCGTCATCTACCTGCCTGGACAGCATGGCCTGCAACGCGGGCATCCCGATGCCGCCGGAAGCGA
GAAGAATCATAATGGGGAAGGCCATCCAGCCTCGCGTCGCGAACGCCAGCAAGACGTAGCCCAGCGCGTC
GGCCGCCATGCCGGCGATAATGGCCTGCTTCTCGCCGAAACGTTTGGTGGCGGGACCAGTGACGAAGGCT
TGAGCGAGGGCGTGCAAGATTCCGAATACCGCAAGCGACAGGCCGATCATCGTCGCGCTCCAGCGAAAGC
GGTCCTCGCCGAAAATGACCCAGAGCGCTGCCGGCACCTGTCCTACGAGTTGCATGATAAAGAAGACAGT
CATAAGTGCGGCGACGATAGTCATGCCCCGCGCCCACCGGAAGGAGCTGACTGGGTTGAAGGCTCTCAAG
GGCATCGGTCGAGATCCCGGTGCCTAATGAGTGAGCTAACTTACATTAATTGCGTTGCGCTCACTGCCCG
CTTTCCAGTCGGGAAACCTGTCGTGCCAGCTGCATTAATGAATCGGCCAACGCGCGGGGAGAGGCGGTTT
GCGTATTGGGCGCCAGGGTGGTTTTTCTTTTCACCAGTGAGACGGGCAACAGCTGATTGCCCTTCACCGC
CTGGCCCTGAGAGAGTTGCAGCAAGCGGTCCACGCTGGTTTGCCCCAGCAGGCGAAAATCCTGTTTGATG
GTGGTTAACGGCGGGATATAACATGAGCTGTCTTCGGTATCGTCGTATCCCACTACCGAGATATCCGCAC
CAACGCGCAGCCCGGACTCGGTAATGGCGCGCATTGCGCCCAGCGCCATCTGATCGTTGGCAACCAGCAT
CGCAGTGGGAACGATGCCCTCATTCAGCATTTGCATGGTTTGTTGAAAACCGGACATGGCACTCCAGTCG
CCTTCCCGTTCCGCTATCGGCTGAATTTGATTGCGAGTGAGATATTTATGCCAGCCAGCCAGACGCAGAC
GCGCCGAGACAGAACTTAATGGGCCCGCTAACAGCGCGATTTGCTGGTGACCCAATGCGACCAGATGCTC
CACGCCCAGTCGCGTACCGTCTTCATGGGAGAAAATAATACTGTTGATGGGTGTCTGGTCAGAGACATCA
AGAAATAACGCCGGAACATTAGTGCAGGCAGCTTCCACAGCAATGGCATCCTGGTCATCCAGCGGATAGT
TAATGATCAGCCCACTGACGCGTTGCGCGAGAAGATTGTGCACCGCCGCTTTACAGGCTTCGACGCCGCT
TCGTTCTACCATCGACACCACCACGCTGGCACCCAGTTGATCGGCGCGAGATTTAATCGCCGCGACAATT
TGCGACGGCGCGTGCAGGGCCAGACTGGAGGTGGCAACGCCAATCAGCAACGACTGTTTGCCCGCCAGTT
GTTGTGCCACGCGGTTGGGAATGTAATTCAGCTCCGCCATCGCCGCTTCCACTTTTTCCCGCGTTTTCGC
AGAAACGTGGCTGGCCTGGTTCACCACGCGGGAAACGGTCTGATAAGAGACACCGGCATACTCTGCGACA
TCGTATAACGTTACTGGTTTCACATTCACCACCCTGAATTGACTCTCTTCCGGGCGCTATCATGCCATAC
CGCGAAAGGTTTTGCGCCATTCGATGGTGTCCGGGATCTCGACGCTCTCCCTTATGCGACTCCTGCATTA
GGAAGCAGCCCAGTAGTAGGTTGAGGCCGTTGAGCACCGCCGCCGCAAGGAATGGTGCATGCAAGGAGAT
GGCGCCCAACAGTCCCCCGGCCACGGGGCCTGCCACCATACCCACGCCGAAACAAGCGCTCATGAGCCCG
AAGTGGCGAGCCCGATCTTCCCCATCGGTGATGTCGGCGATATAGGCGCCAGCAACCGCACCTGTGGCGC
CGGTGATGCCGGCCACGATGCGTCCGGCGTAGAGGATCGAGATCTCGATCCCGCGAAAT
Features (pLannotate 1.2.2; 19 found; start..end, strand, type, name):
      1..19      +  promoter       T7 promoter: promoter for bacteriophage T7 RNA polymerase
     20..44      +  protein_bind   lac operator: The lac repressor binds to the lac operator to inhibit transcription in E. coli. This inhibition can be relieved by adding lactose or isopropyl-β-D-thiogalactopyranoside (IPTG). lac repressor encoded by lacI
     59..81      +  RBS            RBS: efficient ribosome binding site from bacteriophage T7 gene 10 (Olins and Rangwala, 1989)
     89..107     +  CDS            capTEV™ (fragment): composite tag for in vivo biotinylation, TEV protease cleavage, and 6xHis tagging
    537..586     +  CDS            SET1 (fragment): solubility-enhancement tag derived from T7 phage gene 10B
    594..641     +  terminator     T7 terminator: transcription terminator for bacteriophage T7 RNA polymerase
    664..768     -  CDS            TcR (fragment): tetracycline efflux protein; tet; confers resistance to tetracycline
    816..844     -  promoter       tet promoter: E. coli promoter for tetracycline efflux protein gene
    957..1061    +  promoter       AmpR promoter: bla
   1062..1922    +  CDS            AmpR: β-lactamase; bla; confers resistance to ampicillin, carbenicillin, and related antibiotics
   2093..2681    +  rep_origin     ori: high-copy-number ColE1/pMB1/pBR322/pUC origin of replication
   2867..3006    -  misc_feature   bom: basis of mobility region from pBR322
   3108..3299    -  CDS            rop: Rop protein, which maintains plasmids at low copy number; rop
   3316..3696    +  CDS            YPB1_ECOLX: Protein predicted: Swiss-Prot protein existence level 4. From Escherichia coli.
   3938..4562    -  CDS            TcR (fragment): tetracycline efflux protein; tet; confers resistance to tetracycline
   4577..4598    -  protein_bind   CAP binding site: CAP binding activates transcription in the presence of cAMP. E. coli catabolite activator protein
   4611..5693    -  CDS            lacI: lac repressor; lacI; The lac repressor binds to the lac operator to inhibit transcription in E. coli. This inhibition can be relieved by adding lactose or isopropyl-β-D-thiogalactopyranoside (IPTG).
   5694..5771    -  promoter       lacI promoter: lacI
   5779..6058    -  CDS            TcR (fragment): tetracycline efflux protein; tet; confers resistance to tetracycline
