[The description below was written by a language model from this plasmid's Addgene catalogue record and pLannotate feature annotations shown in this document.]
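Description:
6NIM is a bacterial expression plasmid built on the pET15-MHL backbone, a pET-type vector from a structural genomics programme, and carries a 360 bp insert named PP-BRD18 from Trypanosoma cruzi. It was made to produce protein for structure determination, and its name and alternative names correspond to the resulting structure entries. The record cautions that the insert may not span the entire coding region of the gene, which is consistent with a domain-sized fragment chosen for crystallography. The insert was introduced by ligation-independent cloning. The automated feature table does not annotate it as such: it sits in the unannotated interval between the N-terminal tag and the T7 terminator.

Expression is driven by a T7 promoter followed by a lac operator and the phage T7 gene 10 ribosome binding site, with a T7 terminator downstream. A lacI gene with its own promoter on the plasmid supplies the repressor, so transcription is held off until induced with IPTG in a host that provides T7 RNA polymerase. The backbone contributes an N-terminal 6xHis tag followed by a TEV protease site, allowing metal-affinity purification and later removal of the tag. The short "capTEV" hit reflects this tag region, while the short "SET1" hit just upstream of the terminator is a partial match that is probably residual vector sequence rather than a functional fusion. The plasmid is maintained by a ColE1/pBR322-type origin together with rop and the bom region, in line with the low copy number listed, and is selected with ampicillin through the β-lactamase gene. Several tetracycline-resistance fragments are nonfunctional remnants of the pBR322 ancestry.
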