Addgene plasmid #127294: 6NIM
Purpose: Bacterial expression for structure determination. May not contain entire coding region of gene
Depositing lab: Cheryl Arrowsmith. Depositing organization: University of Toronto.
Backbone
  Vector backbone: pET15-MHL
  Backbone manufacturer: SGC (Addgene Plasmid # 26092)
  Vector type: Bacterial Expression
Growth in bacteria
  Bacterial resistance: Ampicillin, 100 μg/mL
  Growth temperature: 37°C
  Growth strain: DH5alpha
  Copy number: Low Copy
Gene/Insert
  Gene/Insert name: PP-BRD18 (alt name: PDB ID: 6NIM, 6NP7)
  Species: Trypanosoma cruzi
  Insert size (bp): 360
  Promoter: T7
  Tag / fusion protein: 6xHis-TEV (N terminal on backbone)
  Cloning method: Ligation Independent Cloning
  Sequencing primers: 5′ T7; 3′ T7-term
Terms and licenses: Academic/Nonprofit Terms; Industry Terms: Not Available to Industry
Depositor comments: N terminal tag: MHHHHHHSSGRENLYFQG. SGC Clone Sample ID:TcCLB.506553.20:MAC0FE-C02:C243124. SGC or PDB link: http://www.thesgc.org/structures/6NIM/ https://www.thesgc.org/structures/6NP7
How to cite: 6NIM was a gift from Cheryl Arrowsmith (Addgene plasmid # 127294 ; http://n2t.net/addgene:127294 ; RRID:Addgene_127294)
