>Addgene plasmid #127294 | 6NIM | depositor partial sequence | sequence record 243364 | Insert sequence
ATGGGGAAGCGTGGGCGTGAGGGGACTTTGGACAAGGCGCGCTGCCTTGCTTTTGTGCATCAGCTTTGGG
ATAAGGACAAGCTCAAGATGTTTCACCACCCAATCAGCGCTGCGGAGCTGCCGGACTACCACAAGGTCAT
AAATTATCCTGTTGACCTGTCGACAATTCGTCAGGGCATTGAGTCCGGAAAGTACGACAGCGATGCGGAT
GTGCAGAACGCCGTTGCGCAGATGATTGCCAACGCACTGGAGTACAACGCAAAGGGGACTGAGTGGCACC
AACAGGCGCTGTCGTTCCGAAGCATTTACTTGGACGTTGCAAGGCAATGCGGGCTGAGTGTTGACGACGA
CGCGGCGTAC
